>Addgene plasmid #120643 | Smp_144130-Cd4-bio-His | addgene full sequence | sequence record 234408 | Addgene NGS Result
GTGATGCGGTTTTGGCAGTACACCAATGGGCGTGGATAGCGGTTTGACTCACGGGGATTTCCAAGTCTCC
ACCCCATTGACGTCAATGGGAGTTTGTTTTGGCACCAAAATCAACGGGACTTTCCAAAATGTCGTAATAA
CCCCGCCCCGTTGACGCAAATGGGCGGTAGGCGTGTACGGTGGGAGGTCTATATAAGCAGAGCTCGTTTA
GTGAACCGTCAGATCCTCACTCTCTTCCGCATCGCTGTCTGCGAGGGCCAGCTGTTGGGCTCGCGGTTGA
GGACAAACTCTTCGCGGTCTTTCCAGTACTCTTGGATCGGAAACCCGTCGGCCTCCGAACGGTACTCCGC
CACCGAGGGACCTGAGCGAGTCCGCATCGACCGGATCGGAAAACCTCTCGAGAAAGGCGTCTAACCAGTC
ACAGTCGCAAGGTAGGCTGAGCACCGTGGCGGGCGGCAGCGGGTGGCGGTCGGGGTTGTTTCTGGCGGAG
GTGCTGCTGATGATGTAATTAAAGTAGGCGGTCTTGAGACGGCGGATGGTCGAGGTGAGGTGTGGCAGGC
TTGAGATCCAGCTGTTGGGGTGAGTACTCCCTCTCAAAAGCGGGCATTACTTCTGCGCTAAGATTGTCAG
TTTCCAAAAACGAGGAGGATTTGATATTCACCTGGCCCGATCTGGCCATACACTTGAGTGACAATGACAT
CCACTTTGCCTTTCTCTCCACAGGTGTCCACTCCCAGGTCCAAGTTTGCCACCATGGAGTTTCAGACCCA
GGTACTCATGTCCCTGCTGCTCTGCATGTCTGGTGCGGCCGCCCTGGACATCCAGAAGGACATCTACCTG
AACGACCGGAACATCAGCGTGCTGCAGGTCAACCCCTTCGCCAACCCCAGCGACTACATCACCGAGACAA
TGAAGGTCAAACGGCTGAACAAGAGCAAGCTGAGCAACAGCCTGAAGTCCCAGAGCCTGCACAGACGGGG
CGACCTGATCGAGAGCGACCAGAACGACATCATCAAGATCAAGGCCGTGCTGAACAACACCGCCCTGCTG
ACCTGCAGACCCGACAAGAAGCTGCTGACCGAGAACGGCATCGACGAGAACACCAAGGGCACCCTGCTGT
GGAAGCGGACCAAGACCAACGAGTACCTGATCCACAACAACCGGCGGCTGCACCCCGACACCCGGTACAT
CCTGGACATGAGCAGCTTCGACCAGACCATCCTGGACCTGCGGATCGACCACGTGCAGCGGACCGACGAG
GGCGAGTACGTGTGCCTGTACAGCAACGGCCAGACCGTGTACAAGCAGCGGGTGTACCTGAACGTGCTGG
TGCCCCCCGTGATCAGCGAGAACAGCAGCAGCCCCACCAGAGTGATCGCCCACGAGGGGGAGGCCGTGAT
CCTGCAGTGTAAAGCCTGGGGCGTGCCCGAGCCCATCATCACCTGGTATCTGACCCCCAAAGAGGGCCGG
CAGTACCGGATCTACGAGGCCACCGACAAGAGATTCGTGATCAAGCCCAACCAGCTGATCATCAGCAACA
TCACCCGGGACCTGCAGGGCACCTACAAGTGCCTGGCCCAGAACGGCCTGAAAGAGAACACCTGGCGGGT
CATCGAGCTGGACGTGCGCTACCCCCCCACCATCGAGATGGCCAACCTGAAGCTGGGCCAGCTGCTGAAG
GGCACCACCATGGTCCGAGCCGTGATCGCCGGCAACCCCATCAACCTGTTCTACTGGGAGTTCGAGGGCA
GACCCATCCACGGCCCCAACAGCAACTGCCTGGTGCCCATGCCCAACGAGAAGTACTGCATCCTGGTGGA
CAAGGCCAACAGCAAGCACGGCATCATCCGGACCACCCTGTTTATCGCCAACCTGACCATGGCCAACTAC
GGCCACTACACCTGTGTGGTGGAAACCCCCTTCGGCACCTTCCGGAACAGCACCGAGATCTTCCGGACCT
ACAGCAGCCCCTCCACCACCTGGGACAACAGCTTCGGCGGCAACTACGACCACCACTTCCCCAACCTGCT
GACCAACTACCAGGGCAGCTACGAGAAGATGAGCGAGAAGCTGAACAAGCGGGCCACCTACCTGACCCAG
GACCGGCTGAAGCCCAGCAGCTACAGCTCCCTGAGCAGCGTGACCGGCCAGAACGACTTCAACAGCATCT
CCACCACCAACACCGTGAACCAGCGGCAGCCCCCCATCTGCCCTACCTGCCTGAAGTACAAGAACGTGAA
GGACCTGACCACCCTGAGCCCCGACCCCATGACCCTGAACACCTTCTCCGACTACAACTACCTGCGGAAC
CTGTCCAACACCCTGAAGCTGAGCCTGAGCACCTTCCACCTGATCTGGCTGCACATCTTCACCAGCTTTC
TGCACTACTGCTTCGTGGGCGCGCCGTCGACCTCCATCACGGCCTATAAGAGTGAGGGGGAGTCAGCGGA
GTTCTCCTTCCCACTCAACCTTGGAGAGGAAAGCCTGCAGGGAGAGTTGAGATGGAAGGCAGAGAAGGCT
CCTTCTTCCCAGTCCTGGATCACCTTCTCCCTAAAGAACCAAAAGGTGTCTGTGCAGAAGTCTACTAGCA
ACCCCAAGTTCCAGCTGTCCGAAACGCTCCCACTCACCCTTCAGATACCCCAGGTCTCCCTTCAGTTTGC
TGGTTCTGGCAACCTGACCCTGACTCTGGACAGAGGGATACTGTATCAGGAAGTGAACCTGGTGGTGATG
AAAGTGACTCAGCCCGACAGCAACACTTTGACCTGTGAGGTGATGGGACCCACCTCACCCAAGATGAGAC
TGATCTTGAAGCAGGAGAATCAGGAGGCCAGGGTCTCCAGGCAGGAGAAAGTGATTCAAGTGCAGGCCCC
TGAAGCAGGGGTGTGGCAATGTCTACTGAGTGAAGGTGAAGAGGTCAAGATGGACTCCAAGATCCAGGTT
TTATCCAAAGGGTTGAATTCCGGCAGCCTGCACCACATCCTGGACGCCCAGAAGATGCTGTGGAACCACA
GGGACAGGAACCTGCCTCCTCTGGCCCCTCTGGGCCCCCACCACCATCACCACCATTGAGTCTAGACACG
TGATTAATTAAGGATCCCCCGACCTCGACCTCTGGCTAATAAAGGAAATTTATTTTCATTGCAATAGTGT
GTTGGAATTTTTTGTGTCTCTCACTCGGAAGGACATATGGGAGGGCAAATCATTTGGTCGAGATCCCTCG
GAGATCTCTAGCTAGAGGATCGATCCCCGCCCCGGACGAACTAAACCTGACTACGACATCTCTGCCCCTT
CTTCGCGGGGCAGTGCATGTAATCCCTTCAGTTGGTTGGTACAACTTGCCAACTGGGCCCTGTTCCACAT
GTGACACGGGGGGGGACCAAACACAAAGGGGTTCTCTGACTGTAGTTGACATCCTTATAAATGGATGTGC
ACATTTGCCAACACTGAGTGGCTTTCATCCTGGAGCAGACTTTGCAGTCTGTGGACTGCAACACAACATT
GCCTTTATGTGTAACTCTTGGCTGAAGCTCTTACACCAATGCTGGGGGACATGTACCTCCCAGGGGCCCA
GGAAGACTACGGGAGGCTACACCAACGTCAATCAGAGGGGCCTGTGTAGCTACCGATAAGCGGACCCTCA
AGAGGGCATTAGCAATAGTGTTTATAAGGCCCCCTTGTTAACCCTAAACGGGTAGCATATGCTTCCCGGG
TAGTAGTATATACTATCCAGACTAACCCTAATTCAATAGCATATGTTACCCAACGGGAAGCATATGCTAT
CGAATTAGGGTTAGTAAAAGGGTCCTAAGGAACAGCGATATCTCCCACCCCATGAGCTGTCACGGTTTTA
TTTACATGGGGTCAGGATTCCACGAGGGTAGTGAACCATTTTAGTCACAAGGGCAGTGGCTGAAGATCAA
GGAGCGGGCAGTGAACTCTCCTGAATCTTCGCCTGCTTCTTCATTCTCCTTCGTTTAGCTAATAGAATAA
CTGCTGAGTTGTGAACAGTAAGGTGTATGTGAGGTGCTCGAAAACAAGGTTTCAGGTGACGCCCCCAGAA
TAAAATTTGGACGGGGGGTTCAGTGGTGGCATTGTGCTATGACACCAATATAACCCTCACAAACCCCTTG
GGCAATAAATACTAGTGTAGGAATGAAACATTCTGAATATCTTTAACAATAGAAATCCATGGGGTGGGGA
CAAGCCGTAAAGACTGGATGTCCATCTCACACGAATTTATGGCTATGGGCAACACATAATCCTAGTGCAA
TATGATACTGGGGTTATTAAGATGTGTCCCAGGCAGGGACCAAGACAGGTGAACCATGTTGTTACACTCT
ATTTGTAACAAGGGGAAAGAGAGTGGACGCCGACAGCAGCGGACTCCACTGGTTGTCTCTAACACCCCCG
AAAATTAAACGGGGCTCCACGCCAATGGGGCCCATAAACAAAGACAAGTGGCCACTCTTTTTTTTGAAAT
TGTGGAGTGGGGGCACGCGTCAGCCCCCACACGCCGCCCTGCGGTTTTGGACTGTAAAATAAGGGTGTAA
TAACTTGGCTGATTGTAACCCCGCTAACCACTGCGGTCAAACCACTTGCCCACAAAACCACTAATGGCAC
CCCGGGGAATACCTGCATAAGTAGGTGGGCGGGCCAAGATAGGGGCGCGATTGCTGCGATCTGGAGGACA
AATTACACACACTTGCGCCTGAGCGCCAAGCACAGGGTTGTTGGTCCTCATATTCACGAGGTCGCTGAGA
GCACGGTGGGCTAATGTTGCCATGGGTAGCATATACTACCCAAATATCTGGATAGCATATGCTATCCTAA
TCTATATCTGGGTAGCATAGGCTATCCTAATCTATATCTGGGTAGCATATGCTATCCTAATCTATATCTG
GGTAGTATATGCTATCCTAATTTATATCTGGGTAGCATAGGCTATCCTAATCTATATCTGGGTAGCATAT
GCTATCCTAATCTATATCTGGGTAGTATATGCTATCCTAATCTGTATCCGGGTAGCATATGCTATCCTAA
TAGAGATTAGGGTAGTATATGCTATCCTAATTTATATCTGGGTAGCATATACTACCCAAATATCTGGATA
GCATATGCTATCCTAATCTATATCTGGGTAGCATATGCTATCCTAATCTATATCTGGGTAGCATAGGCTA
TCCTAATCTATATCTGGGTAGCATATGCTATCCTAATCTATATCTGGGTAGTATATGCTATCCTAATTTA
TATCTGGGTAGCATAGGCTATCCTAATCTATATCTGGGTAGCATATGCTATCCTAATCTATATCTGGGTA
GTATATGCTATCCTAATCTGTATCCGGGTAGCATATGCTATCCTCATGATAAGCTGTCAAACATGAGAAT
TTTCTTGAAGACGAAAGGGCCTCGTGATACGCCTATTTTTATAGGTTAATGTCATGATAATAATGGTTTC
TTAGACGTCAGGTGGCACTTTTCGGGGAAATGTGCGCGGAACCCCTATTTGTTTATTTTTCTAAATACAT
TCAAATATGTATCCGCTCATGAGACAATAACCCTGATAAATGCTTCAATAATATTGAAAAAGGAAGAGTA
TGAGTATTCAACATTTCCGTGTCGCCCTTATTCCCTTTTTTGCGGCATTTTGCCTTCCTGTTTTTGCTCA
CCCAGAAACGCTGGTGAAAGTAAAAGATGCTGAAGATCAGTTGGGTGCACGAGTGGGTTACATCGAACTG
GATCTCAACAGCGGTAAGATCCTTGAGAGTTTTCGCCCCGAAGAACGTTTTCCAATGATGAGCACTTTTA
AAGTTCTGCTATGTGGCGCGGTATTATCCCGTGTTGACGCCGGGCAAGAGCAACTCGGTCGCCGCATACA
CTATTCTCAGAATGACTTGGTTGAGTACTCACCAGTCACAGAAAAGCATCTTACGGATGGCATGACAGTA
AGAGAATTATGCAGTGCTGCCATAACCATGAGTGATAACACTGCGGCCAACTTACTTCTGACAACGATCG
GAGGACCGAAGGAGCTAACCGCTTTTTTGCACAACATGGGGGATCATGTAACTCGCCTTGATCGTTGGGA
ACCGGAGCTGAATGAAGCCATACCAAACGACGAGCGTGACACCACGATGCCTGCAGCAATGGCAACAACG
TTGCGCAAACTATTAACTGGCGAACTACTTACTCTAGCTTCCCGGCAACAATTAATAGACTGGATGGAGG
CGGATAAAGTTGCAGGACCACTTCTGCGCTCGGCCCTTCCGGCTGGCTGGTTTATTGCTGATAAATCTGG
AGCCGGTGAGCGTGGGTCTCGCGGTATCATTGCAGCACTGGGGCCAGATGGTAAGCCCTCCCGTATCGTA
GTTATCTACACGACGGGGAGTCAGGCAACTATGGATGAACGAAATAGACAGATCGCTGAGATAGGTGCCT
CACTGATTAAGCATTGGTAACTGTCAGACCAAGTTTACTCATATATACTTTAGATTGATTTAAAACTTCA
TTTTTAATTTAAAAGGATCTAGGTGAAGATCCTTTTTGATAATCTCATGACCAAAATCCCTTAACGTGAG
TTTTCGTTCCACTGAGCGTCAGACCCCGTAGAAAAGATCAAAGGATCTTCTTGAGATCCTTTTTTTCTGC
GCGTAATCTGCTGCTTGCAAACAAAAAAACCACCGCTACCAGCGGTGGTTTGTTTGCCGGATCAAGAGCT
ACCAACTCTTTTTCCGAAGGTAACTGGCTTCAGCAGAGCGCAGATACCAAATACTGTTCTTCTAGTGTAG
CCGTAGTTAGGCCACCACTTCAAGAACTCTGTAGCACCGCCTACATACCTCGCTCTGCTAATCCTGTTAC
CAGTGGCTGCTGCCAGTGGCGATAAGTCGTGTCTTACCGGGTTGGACTCAAGACGATAGTTACCGGATAA
GGCGCAGCGGTCGGGCTGAACGGGGGGTTCGTGCACACAGCCCAGCTTGGAGCGAACGACCTACACCGAA
CTGAGATACCTACAGCGTGAGCTATGAGAAAGCGCCACGCTTCCCGAAGGGAGAAAGGCGGACAGGTATC
CGGTAAGCGGCAGGGTCGGAACAGGAGAGCGCACGAGGGAGCTTCCAGGGGGAAACGCCTGGTATCTTTA
TAGTCCTGTCGGGTTTCGCCACCTCTGACTTGAGCGTCGATTTTTGTGATGCTCGTCAGGGGGGCGGAGC
CTATGGAAAAACGCCAGCAACGCGGCCTTTTTACGGTTCCTGGCCTTTTGCTGGCCTTTTGCTCACATGT
TCTTTCCTGCGTTATCCCCTGATTCTGTGGATAACCGTATTACCGCCTTTGAGTGAGCTGATACCGCTCG
CCGCAGCCGAACGACCGAGCGCAGCGAGTCAGTGAGCGAGGAAGCGGAAGAGCGCCCAATACGCAAACCG
CCTCTCCCCGCGCGTTGGCCGATTCATTAATGCAGCTGGCACGACAGGTTTCCCGACTGGAAAGCGGGCA
GTGAGCGCAACGCAATTAATGTGAGTTAGCTCACTCATTAGGCACCCCAGGCTTTACACTTTATGCTTCC
GGCTCGTATGTTGTGTGGAATTGTGAGCGGATAACAATTTCACACAGGAAACAGCTATGACCATGATTAC
GCCAAGCTCTAGCTAGAGGTCGACCAATTCTCATGTTTGACAGCTTATCATCGCAGATCCGGGCAACGTT
GTTGCCATTGCTGCAGGCGCAGAACTGGTAGGTATGGAAGATCTATACATTGAATCAATATTGGCAATTA
GCCATATTAGTCATTGGTTATATAGCATAAATCAATATTGGCTATTGGCCATTGCATACGTTGTATCTAT
ATCATAATATGTACATTTATATTGGCTCATGTCCAATATGACCGCCATGTTGACATTGATTATTGACTAG
TTATTAATAGTAATCAATTACGGGGTCATTAGTTCATAGCCCATATATGGAGTTCCGCGTTACATAACTT
ACGGTAAATGGCCCGCCTGGCTGACCGCCCAACGACCCCCGCCCATTGACGTCAATAATGACGTATGTTC
CCATAGTAACGCCAATAGGGACTTTCCATTGACGTCAATGGGTGGAGTATTTACGGTAAACTGCCCACTT
GGCAGTACATCAAGTGTATCATATGCCAAGTCCGCCCCCTATTGACGTCAATGACGGTAAATGGCCCGCC
TGGCATTATGCCCAGTACATGACCTTACGGGACTTTCCTACTTGGCAGTACATCTACGTATTAGTCATCG
CTATTACCATG
Features (pLannotate 1.2.2; 19 found; start..end, strand, type, name):
      2..201     +  promoter       CMV promoter: human cytomegalovirus (CMV) immediate early promoter
    269..307     +  misc_feature   Ad SA (fragment): adenovirus major late transcript splice acceptor (Friedrich and Soriano, 1991)
    340..549     -  CDS            PTP (fragment): TERM_ADE02 - Experimental evidence at protein level: Swiss-Prot protein existence level 1. Protein covalently bound to the viral DNA that acts as a primer for viral genomic replication by DNA strand displacement. Assembles on the viral origin of replication in an initiation complex with viral polymerase, DBP, host NFIA and host POU2F1/OCT1. During initiation, the polymerase covalently couples the first dCTP with Ser- 580 of pTP. The terminal protein stimulates the template activity over 20 fold compared to protein-free templates. Neo-synthesized viral genomes are linked to two preterminal prot
    580..669     +  intron         chimeric intron (fragment): chimera between introns from adenovirus and immunoglobulin heavy chain genes
    688..734     +  CDS            IgH signal sequence (fragment): signal sequence from the mouse immunoglobulin heavy chain variable region
   2233..2250    +  CDS            FRB (fragment): FKBP-rapamycin binding domain of human FRAP
   2398..2958    +  CDS            Cd4 (fragment): CD4_RAT - Experimental evidence at protein level: Swiss-Prot protein existence level 1. Integral membrane glycoprotein that plays an essential role in the immune response and serves multiple functions in responses against both external and internal offenses. In T-cells, functions primarily as a coreceptor for MHC class II molecule:peptide complex. The antigens presented by class II peptides are derived from extracellular proteins while class I peptides are derived from cytosolic proteins. Interacts simultaneously with the T-cell receptor (TCR) and the MHC class II presented by antigen presenti
   3118..3173    +  polyA_signal   β-globin poly(A) signal: rabbit β-globin polyadenylation signal (Gil and Proudfoot, 1987)
   3687..5368    -  rep_origin     oriP (fragment): Epstein-Barr virus oriP replication origin (Yates et al., 2000)
   5495..5599    +  promoter       AmpR promoter: bla
   5600..6460    +  CDS            AmpR: β-lactamase; bla; confers resistance to ampicillin, carbenicillin, and related antibiotics
   6631..7219    +  rep_origin     ori: high-copy-number ColE1/pMB1/pBR322/pUC origin of replication
   7402..7494    +  CDS            lacI (fragment): lac repressor; lacI; The lac repressor binds to the lac operator to inhibit transcription in E. coli. This inhibition can be relieved by adding lactose or isopropyl-β-D-thiogalactopyranoside (IPTG).
   7507..7528    +  protein_bind   CAP binding site: CAP binding activates transcription in the presence of cAMP. E. coli catabolite activator protein
   7543..7573    +  promoter       lac promoter: promoter for the E. coli lac operon
   7581..7597    +  protein_bind   lac operator: The lac repressor binds to the lac operator to inhibit transcription in E. coli. This inhibition can be relieved by adding lactose or isopropyl-β-D-thiogalactopyranoside (IPTG). lac repressor encoded by lacI
   7667..7683    +  promoter       tet promoter (fragment): E. coli promoter for tetracycline efflux protein gene
   7693..7718    -  CDS            bla(M) (fragment): β-lactamase lacking the signal sequence; bla(M); allows cytosolic expression of β-lactamase
   7892..8271    +  enhancer       CMV enhancer: human cytomegalovirus immediate early enhancer
