[The description below was written by a language model from this plasmid's Addgene catalogue record and pLannotate feature annotations shown in this document.]
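Description:
Smp_144130-Cd4-bio-His is a mammalian expression plasmid built on the pTT3 backbone for producing a recombinant Schistosoma mansoni protein in soluble, secreted form. It is propagated in E. coli through a high-copy ColE1/pUC-type origin with ampicillin selection (AmpR under its own bla promoter). The backbone also carries an Epstein-Barr virus oriP element, which supports episomal maintenance and enhanced transient expression in mammalian cells that supply EBNA1. Small lac promoter/operator, lacI, tet promoter and bla fragments annotated near the origin appear to be backbone remnants rather than functional parts.

Expression is driven by the CMV enhancer and promoter, which span the numbering origin of the circular sequence. They are followed by adenovirus-derived leader and splice sequences and a chimeric intron fragment; the reverse-strand adenoviral PTP "CDS" hit in this region most likely reflects that leader sequence, not an expressed protein. A fragment of a mouse immunoglobulin heavy chain signal sequence lies upstream of the insert, consistent with routing the product into the secretory pathway. The roughly 1.6 kb Smp_144130 insert, cloned between retained NotI and AscI sites, is not annotated in the feature table but fits the unannotated gap before the tag; a very short FRB hit within it is probably spurious. Downstream, the backbone contributes a C-terminal tag of rat Cd4 domains 3 and 4, a biotinylation sequence and a 6xHis tag, of which only the Cd4 portion is annotated. A rabbit β-globin poly(A) signal ends the transcript. The tag would allow His-based purification and capture of biotinylated protein on streptavidin. The construct belongs to a library of S. mansoni cell-surface and secreted proteins used to identify early serological markers of infection.
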