Addgene plasmid #120643: Smp_144130-Cd4-bio-His
Purpose: Expression of recombinant S. mansoni protein
Depositing lab: Gavin Wright. Depositing organization: Wellcome Sanger Institute. Publication: A library of cell-surface and secreted proteins from Schistosoma mansoni identifies early serological markers of infection. Cécile Crosnier, Anna V. Protasio, Gabriel Rinaldi, Shona Wilson, Matthew Berriman, Gavin J. Wright. bioRXiv 10.1101/593616.
Backbone
  Vector backbone: pTT3
  Backbone manufacturer: Yves Durocher, NRC
  Backbone size w/o insert (bp): 6686
  Vector type: Mammalian Expression
Growth in bacteria
  Bacterial resistance: Ampicillin, 100 μg/mL
  Growth temperature: 37°C
  Growth strain: DH5alpha
  Copy number: High Copy
Gene/Insert
  Gene/Insert name: Smp_144130
  Species: Schistosoma mansoni
  Insert size (bp): 1585
  Entrez Gene: Smp_144130 (a.k.a. Smp_144130)
  Promoter: CMV
  Tag / fusion protein: ratCd4(d3+4)-bio-6His (C terminal on backbone)
  Cloning method: Restriction Enzyme; 5′ cloning site NotI (not destroyed); 3′ cloning site AscI (not destroyed)
Terms and licenses: Academic/Nonprofit Terms; Industry Terms: Not Available to Industry
How to cite: Smp_144130-Cd4-bio-His was a gift from Gavin Wright (Addgene plasmid # 120643 ; http://n2t.net/addgene:120643 ; RRID:Addgene_120643)
